>Addgene plasmid #239093 | pBL108Z | addgene full sequence | sequence record 485503 | Addgene NGS Result
GGGCGGAGATTTCCTGGAAGATGCCAGGAAGATACTTAACAGGGAAGTGAGAGGGCCGCGGCAAAGCCGT
TTTTCCATAGGCTCCGCCCCCCTGACAAGCATCACGAAATCTGACGCTCAAATCAGTGGTGGCGAAACCC
GACAGGACTATAAAGATACCAGGCGTTTCCCCCTGGCGGCTCCCTCGTGCGCTCTCCTGTTCCTGCCTTT
CGGTTTACCGGTGTCATTCCGCTGTTATGGCCGCGTTTGTCTCATTCCACGCCTGACACTCAGTTCCGGG
TAGGCAGTTCGCTCCAAGCTGGACTGTATGCACGAACCCCCCGTTCAGTCCGACCGCTGCGCCTTATCCG
GTAACTATCGTCTTGAGTCCAACCCGGAAAGACATGCAAAAGCACCACTGGCAGCAGCCACTGGTAATTG
ATTTAGAGGAGTTAGTCTTGAAGTCATGCGCCGGTTAAGGCTAAACTGAAAGGACAAGTTTTGGTGACTG
CGCTCCTCCAAGCCAGTTACCTCGGTTCAAAGAGTTGGTAGCTCAGAGAACCTTCGAAAAACCGCCCTGC
AAGGCGGTTTTTTCGTTTTCAGAGCAAGATATTACGCGCAGACCAAAACGATCTCAAGAAGATCATCTTA
TTAAGGAGCCCCATACGATATACGAGAGGACATCCGGGCAAATGCAACGAAAGGCTCAGTCGAAAGACTG
GGCCTTTCGTTGCAGACTTAGGGACCCTTCACTGCCCGCTTTCCAGTCGGGAAACCTGTCGTGCCAGCTG
CATTAATGAATCGGCCAACGCGCGGGGAGAGGCGGTTTGCGTATTGGGCGCCAGGGTGGTTTTTCTTTTC
ACCAGTGAGACGGGCAACAGCTGATTGCCCTTCACCGCCTGGCCCTGAGAGAGTTGCAGCAAGCGGTCCA
CGCTGGTTTGCCCCAGCAGGCGAAAATCCTGTTTGATGGTGGTTAACGGCGGGATATAACATGAGCTGTC
TTCGGTATCGTCGTATCCCACTACCGAGATATCCGCACCAACGCGCAGCCCGGACTCGGTAATGGCGCGC
ATTGCGCCCAGCGCCATCTGATCGTTGGCAACCAGCATCGCAGTGGGAACGATGCCCTCATTCAGCATTT
GCATGGTTTGTTGAAAACCGGACATGGCACTCCAGTCGCCTTCCCGTTCCGCTATCGGCTGAATTTGATT
GCGAGTGAGATATTTATGCCAGCCAGCCAGACGCAGACGCGCCGAGACAGAACTTAATGGGCCCGCTAAC
AGCGCGATTTGCTGGTGACCCAATGCGACCAGATGCTCCACGCCCAGTCGCGTACCGTCTTCATGGGAGA
AAATAATACTGTTGATGGGTGTCTGGTCAGAGACATCAAGAAATAACGCCGGAACATTAGTGCAGGCAGC
TTCCACAGCAATGGCATCCTGGTCATCCAGCGGATAGTTAATGATCAGCCCACTGACGCGTTGCGCGAGA
AGATTGTGCACCGCCGCTTTACAGGCTTCGACGCCGCTTCGTTCTACCATCGACACCACCACGCTGGCAC
CCAGTTGATCGGCGCGAGATTTAATCGCCGCGACAATTTGCGACGGCGCGTGCAGGGCCAGACTGGAGGT
GGCAACGCCAATCAGCAACGACTGTTTGCCCGCCAGTTGTTGTGCCACGCGGTTGGGAATGTAATTCAGC
TCCGCCATCGCCGCTTCCACTTTTTCCCGCGTTTTCGCAGAAACGTGGCTGGCCTGGTTCACCACGCGGG
AAACGGTCTGATAAGAGACACCGGCATACTCTGCGACATCGTATAACGTTACTGGTTTCACATTCACCAC
CCTGAATTGACTCTCTTCCGGGCGCTATCATGCCATACCGCGAAAGGTTTTGCGCCATTCGATGGTGTCG
CGCAACGCAATTAATGTAAGTTAGCTCACTCATTAGGCACAATTCTCATGTTTGACAGCTTATCATCGAC
TGCACGGTGCACCAATGCTTCTGGCGTCAGGCAGCCATCGGAAGCTGTGGTATGGCTGTGCAGGTCGTAA
ATCACTGCATAATTCGTGTCGCTCAAGGCGCACTCCCGTTCTGGATAATGTTTTTTGCGCCGACATCATA
ACGGTTCTGGCAAATATTCTGAAATGAGCTGTTGACAATTAATCATCGGCTCGTATAATGTGTGGAATTG
TGAGCGGATAACAATTTCACACAGGAAACAGCCAGTCCGTTTAGGTGTTTTCACGAGCACTTCACCAACA
ATAGGTGCAGTAAGGAGGAAAAAAAAATGCGTGGTTCGCATCACCATCATCATCACGGTATGGCATCAAT
GACGGGCGGTCAGCAAATGGGTCGTGATTTGTATGACGACGATGACAAAGATCCAAAGTTGGAGGTACAG
TTAGTGGAGTCCGGTGGGGGCCTGGTTCAGCCAGGGGGGTCCTTGCGTCTGAGTTGCGCGGCATCCGGCT
TCAACATCAAAGACACTTACATCGGCTGGGTACGTCGTGCTCCTGGGAAGGGCGAGGAGTGGGTAGCCTC
TATTTACCCCACTAATGGGTACACTCGTTATGCCGACTCTGTCAAAGGTCGTTTCACTATTAGCGCTGAC
ACATCCAAGAACACCGCGTATCTTCAAATGAACAGCTTACGTGCCGAGGATACAGCGGTTTACTACTGCG
CGGCCGGGTCGGAAAGTGCCTTTGGACGCGCTGAAGAGGAAGCAGCCGCATGGGGCCAAGGCACTTTAGT
AACTGTTTCTTCGGGAACATAAATTAACGGCACTGCGAAAAAACCCCGCCGAAGCGGGGTTTTTTGCGAA
ATATAATGACCCTCTTGATAACCCAAGAGGGCATTTTTTAATGCCCATGGCGTACGGATCTTAGAAAAAC
TCATCGAGCATCAAATGAAACTGCAATTTATTCATATCAGGATTATCAATACCATATTTTTGAAAAAGCC
GTTTCTGTAATGAAGGAGAAAACTCACCGAGGCAGTTCCATAGGATGGCAAGATCCTGGTATCGGTCTGC
GATTCCGACTCGTCCAACATCAATACAACCTATTAATTTCCCCTCGTCAAAAATAAGGTTATCAAGTGAG
AAATCACCATGAGTGACGACTGAATCCGGTGAGAATGGCAAAAGTTTATGCATTTCTTTCCAGACTTGTT
CAACAGGCCAGCCATTACGCTCGTCATCAAAATCACTCGCATCAACCAAACCGTTATTCATTCGTGATTG
CGCCTGAGCGAGACGAAATACGCGATCGCTGTTAAAAGGACAATTACAAACAGGAATCGAATGCAACCGG
CGCAGGAACACTGCCAGCGCATCAACAATATTTTCACCTGAATCAGGATATTCTTCTAATACCTGGAATG
CTGTTTTCCCGGGGATCGCAGTGGTGAGTAACCATGCATCATCAGGAGTACGGATAAAATGCTTGATGGT
CGGAAGAGGCATAAATTCCGTCAGCCAGTTTAGTCTGACCATCTCATCTGTAACATCATTGGCAACGCTA
CCTTTGCCATGTTTCAGAAACAACTCTGGCGCATCGGGCTTCCCATACAATCGATAGATTGTCGCACCTG
ATTGCCCGACATTATCGCGAGCCCATTTATACCCATATAAATCAGCATCCATGTTGGAATTTAATCGCGG
CCTAGAGCAAGACGTTTCCCGTTGAATATGGCTCATAACACCCCTTGTATTACTGTTTATGTAAGCAGAC
AGTTTTATTGTTCATGAAGAGAAACCTACGGATCG
Features (pLannotate 1.2.2; 11 found; start..end, strand, type, name):
     72..617     -  rep_origin     p15A ori: Plasmids containing the medium-copy-number p15A origin of replication can be propagated in E. coli cells that contain a second plasmid with the ColE1 origin.
    676..711     -  terminator     rrnB T1 terminator (fragment): Escherichia coli rrnB; transcription terminator T1 from the E. coli rrnB gene
    729..1811    -  CDS            lacI: lac repressor; lacI; The lac repressor binds to the lac operator to inhibit transcription in E. coli. This inhibition can be relieved by adding lactose or isopropyl-β-D-thiogalactopyranoside (IPTG).
   1812..1889    -  promoter       lacI promoter: lacI
   1902..1923    +  protein_bind   CAP binding site: CAP binding activates transcription in the presence of cAMP. E. coli catabolite activator protein
   1942..1959    +  promoter       tet promoter (fragment): E. coli promoter for tetracycline efflux protein gene
   2132..2160    +  promoter       tac promoter: strong E. coli promoter; hybrid between the trp and lac UV5 promoters
   2168..2184    +  protein_bind   lac operator: The lac repressor binds to the lac operator to inhibit transcription in E. coli. This inhibition can be relieved by adding lactose or isopropyl-β-D-thiogalactopyranoside (IPTG). lac repressor encoded by lacI
   2267..2362    +  CDS            GCaMP2 (fragment): GCaMP2 is a basic (constitutively fluorescent) green fluorescent protein published in 2006, derived from Aequorea victoria.
   2372..2743    +  CDS            HVM18_MOUSE: Experimental evidence at protein level: Swiss-Prot protein existence level 1. From Mus musculus (Mouse).
   2861..3676    -  CDS            KanR: aminoglycoside phosphotransferase; aph(3')-Ia; confers resistance to kanamycin in bacteria or G418 (Geneticin®) in eukaryotes
