[The description below was written by a language model from this plasmid's Addgene catalogue record and pLannotate feature annotations shown in this document.]
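Description:
pBL108Z is a small (about 3.7 kb) bacterial expression plasmid, catalogued as a synthetic biology vector, that produces DesAB-O under the control of the tac promoter in E. coli. It replicates from the medium-copy p15A origin, which is compatible with ColE1-type plasmids and so allows it to be maintained alongside other components of a multi-plasmid system. Selection is by kanamycin through an aminoglycoside phosphotransferase (KanR) gene. The record notes that a cloning strain is used for propagation, while the S2060 strain is intended for expression.

The expression cassette consists of the hybrid trp/lac tac promoter followed by a lac operator. The plasmid also carries its own lacI gene, driven by the lacI promoter on the opposite strand, so transcription is repressed by the lac repressor and can be induced with IPTG. Downstream of the operator, automated annotation detects two adjacent coding segments. One is a short fragment with similarity to GCaMP2, probably reflecting a shared leader or tag-like sequence rather than a functional fluorescent reporter. The other is a roughly 370 bp region matching a mouse immunoglobulin heavy-chain variable domain. This second match fits an antibody-domain-like insert, although the record does not define the composition of DesAB-O. A CAP binding site, a tet promoter fragment and a partial rrnB T1 terminator are also annotated and appear to be backbone remnants.

The associated publication describes a genetically encoded selection for binders of amyloid-beta oligomers, so this plasmid presumably supplies an inducible binder protein for that system. Its exact role in the selection is not stated in the record.
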