Addgene plasmid #239093: pBL108Z
Purpose: Expresses DesAB-O under the control of Ptac
Depositing lab: Tina Wang. Depositing organization: University of Wisconsin, Madison. Publication: A genetically encoded selection for amyloid-beta oligomer binders. Lee B, Mannone JA, Wang T. Nat Chem Biol. 2025 Jul 15. doi: 10.1038/s41589-025-01975-4. PubMed 40664790.
Backbone
  Vector backbone: P15A
  Vector type: Synthetic Biology
Growth in bacteria
  Bacterial resistance: Kanamycin, 50 μg/mL
  Growth temperature: 37°C
  Growth strain: DH5alpha
  Growth instructions: The S2060 strain should be used for expression.
  Copy number: Unknown
Gene/Insert
  Gene/Insert name: DesAB-O
Terms and licenses: Academic/Nonprofit Terms; Industry Terms: Not Available to Industry
Depositor comments: Please visit https://doi.org/10.1101/2025.03.11.642651 for bioRxiv preprint.
How to cite: pBL108Z was a gift from Tina Wang (Addgene plasmid # 239093 ; http://n2t.net/addgene:239093 ; RRID:Addgene_239093)
